>Addgene plasmid #107808 | pHBS1275 TDP43 RRM-GFP W385F | depositor full sequence | sequence record 203560 | pHBS1275 TDP43 RRM-GFP W385F sequence 5680 bps
CGCCATTCTGCCTGGGGACGTCGGAGCAAGCTTGATTTAGGTGACACTATAGAATACAAGCTACTTGTTC
TTTTTGCAGGATCCCATCGATTCGAATTCAAGGATCAACAAGTTTGTACAAAAAAGCAGGCTGGCGCCGG
TACCACCGGTGCCACCATGGGATCCATGTCTGAATATATTCGGGTAACCGAAGATGAGAACGATGAGCCC
ATTGAAATACCATCGGAAGACGATGGGACGGTGCTGCTCTCCACGGTTACAGCCCAGTTTCCAGGGGCGT
GTGGGCTTCGCTACAGGAATCCAGTGTCTCAGTGTATGAGAGGTGTCCGGCTGGTAGAAGGAATTCTGCA
TGCCCCAGATGCTGGCTGGGGAAATCTGGTGTATGTTGTCAACTATCCAAAAGATAACAAAAGAAAAATG
GATGAGACAGATGCTTCATCAGCAGTGAAAGTGAAAAGAGCAGTCCAGAAAACATCCAGTAAAGGAGAGG
AACTATTTACAGGTACTGTGCCTATCAAAGTCGAGCTGGACGGCGACGTAAACGGCCACAAGTTCAGCGT
GCGTGGCGAGGGCGAGGGCGATGCCACCGAGGGCAAGCTGACCCTGAAGTTCATCTGCACCACCGGCAAG
CTGCCGGTGCCGTGGCCGACCCTCGTGACCACCCTGACCTACGGCGTGCAGTGCTTCAGCCGCTACCCGG
ACCACATGAAGCGTCACGACTTCTTCAAGTCCGCCATGCCGGAAGGCTACGTCCAGGAGCGCACCATCGA
GTTCAAGGACGACGGCACCTACAAGACCCGCGCGGAGGTGAAGTTCGAGGGCGACACCCTGGTGAACCGC
ATCGAGCTGAAGGGCAACGACTTCAAGGAGGACGGCAACATCCTGGGTCACAAGCTGGAGTACAACCACA
ACAGCCACAACGTCCGTATCGAAGCCGACAAGCAGAAGAACGGCATCAAGGCTAACTTCAAGATCCGCCA
CAACGTTGAGGACGGCAGCCAGCAGGAAGCCGACCACAAACAGCAGAACACCCCGATCGGCGACGGCCCG
GTGCGCCTGCCGGACAACCACTATCTGAGCACCCAGACCACGCTGAGCAAAGACCCGAACGAGAAGCGCG
ATCACATGGTCCTGAAGGAGTTCGTGACGGCAGCCGGTATCACTAAAGGTGAAGATGAAAGTGGATCCAA
TGCCGAACCTAAGCACAATAGCAATAGACAGTTAGAAAGAAGTGGAAGATTTGGTGGTAATCCAGGTGGC
TTTGGGAATCAGGGTGGATTTGGTAATAGCAGAGGGGGTGGAGCTGGTTTGGGAAACAATCAAGGTAGTA
ATATGGGTGGTGGGATGAACTTTGGTGCGTTCAGCATTAATCCAGCCATGATGGCTGCCGCCCAGGCAGC
ACTACAGAGCAGTTGGGGTATGATGGGCATGTTAGCCAGCCAGCAGAACCAGTCAGGCCCATCGGGTAAT
AACCAAAACCAAGGCAACATGCAGAGGGAGCCAAACCAGGCCTTCGGTTCTGGAAATAACTCTTATAGTG
GCTCTAATTCTGGTGCAGCAATTGGTTTTGGATCAGCATCCAATGCAGGGTCGGGCAGTGGTTTTAATGG
AGGCTTTGGCTCAAGCATGGATTCTAAGTCTTCTGGCTGGGGAATGTAGACCCAGCTTTCTTGTACAAAG
TGGTTGATCCTCTCGAGCCTCTAGAACTATAGTGAGTCGTATTACGTAGATCCAGACATGATAAGATACA
TTGATGAGTTTGGACAAACCACAACTAGAATGCAGTGAAAAAAATGCTTTATTTGTGAAATTTGTGATGC
TATTGCTTTATTTGTAACCATTATAAGCTGCAATAAACAAGTTAACAACAACAATTGCATTCATTTTATG
TTTCAGGTTCAGGGGGAGGTGTGGGAGGTTTTTTAATTCGCGGCCGCGGCGCCAATGCATTGGGCCCGGT
ACCCAGCTTTTGTTCCCTTTAGTGAGGGTTAATTGCGCGCTTGGCGTAATCATGGTCATAGCTGTTTCCT
GTGTGAAATTGTTATCCGCTCACAATTCCACACAACATACGAGCCGGAAGCATAAAGTGTAAAGCCTGGG
GTGCCTAATGAGTGAGCTAACTCACATTAATTGCGTTGCGCTCACTGCCCGCTTTCCAGTCGGGAAACCT
GTCGTGCCAGCTGCATTAATGAATCGGCCAACGCGCGGGGAGAGGCGGTTTGCGTATTGGGCGCTCTTCC
GCTTCCTCGCTCACTGACTCGCTGCGCTCGGTCGTTCGGCTGCGGCGAGCGGTATCAGCTCACTCAAAGG
CGGTAATACGGTTATCCACAGAATCAGGGGATAACGCAGGAAAGAACATGTGAGCAAAAGGCCAGCAAAA
GGCCAGGAACCGTAAAAAGGCCGCGTTGCTGGCGTTTTTCCATAGGCTCCGCCCCCCTGACGAGCATCAC
AAAAATCGACGCTCAAGTCAGAGGTGGCGAAACCCGACAGGACTATAAAGATACCAGGCGTTTCCCCCTG
GAAGCTCCCTCGTGCGCTCTCCTGTTCCGACCCTGCCGCTTACCGGATACCTGTCCGCCTTTCTCCCTTC
GGGAAGCGTGGCGCTTTCTCATAGCTCACGCTGTAGGTATCTCAGTTCGGTGTAGGTCGTTCGCTCCAAG
CTGGGCTGTGTGCACGAACCCCCCGTTCAGCCCGACCGCTGCGCCTTATCCGGTAACTATCGTCTTGAGT
CCAACCCGGTAAGACACGACTTATCGCCACTGGCAGCAGCCACTGGTAACAGGATTAGCAGAGCGAGGTA
TGTAGGCGGTGCTACAGAGTTCTTGAAGTGGTGGCCTAACTACGGCTACACTAGAAGGACAGTATTTGGT
ATCTGCGCTCTGCTGAAGCCAGTTACCTTCGGAAAAAGAGTTGGTAGCTCTTGATCCGGCAAACAAACCA
CCGCTGGTAGCGGTGGTTTTTTTGTTTGCAAGCAGCAGATTACGCGCAGAAAAAAAGGATCTCAAGAAGA
TCCTTTGATCTTTTCTACGGGGTCTGACGCTCAGTGGAACGAAAACTCACGTTAAGGGATTTTGGTCATG
AGATTATCAAAAAGGATCTTCACCTAGATCCTTTTAAATTAAAAATGAAGTTTTAAATCAATCTAAAGTA
TATATGAGTAAACTTGGTCTGACAGTTACCAATGCTTAATCAGTGAGGCACCTATCTCAGCGATCTGTCT
ATTTCGTTCATCCATAGTTGCCTGACTCCCCGTCGTGTAGATAACTACGATACGGGAGGGCTTACCATCT
GGCCCCAGTGCTGCAATGATACCGCGAGACCCACGCTCACCGGCTCCAGATTTATCAGCAATAAACCAGC
CAGCCGGAAGGGCCGAGCGCAGAAGTGGTCCTGCAACTTTATCCGCCTCCATCCAGTCTATTAATTGTTG
CCGGGAAGCTAGAGTAAGTAGTTCGCCAGTTAATAGTTTGCGCAACGTTGTTGCCATTGCTACAGGCATC
GTGGTGTCACGCTCGTCGTTTGGTATGGCTTCATTCAGCTCCGGTTCCCAACGATCAAGGCGAGTTACAT
GATCCCCCATGTTGTGCAAAAAAGCGGTTAGCTCCTTCGGTCCTCCGATCGTTGTCAGAAGTAAGTTGGC
CGCAGTGTTATCACTCATGGTTATGGCAGCACTGCATAATTCTCTTACTGTCATGCCATCCGTAAGATGC
TTTTCTGTGACTGGTGAGTACTCAACCAAGTCATTCTGAGAATAGTGTATGCGGCGACCGAGTTGCTCTT
GCCCGGCGTCAATACGGGATAATACCGCGCCACATAGCAGAACTTTAAAAGTGCTCATCATTGGAAAACG
TTCTTCGGGGCGAAAACTCTCAAGGATCTTACCGCTGTTGAGATCCAGTTCGATGTAACCCACTCGTGCA
CCCAACTGATCTTCAGCATCTTTTACTTTCACCAGCGTTTCTGGGTGAGCAAAAACAGGAAGGCAAAATG
CCGCAAAAAAGGGAATAAGGGCGACACGGAAATGTTGAATACTCATACTCTTCCTTTTTCAATATTATTG
AAGCATTTATCAGGGTTATTGTCTCATGAGCGGATACATATTTGAATGTATTTAGAAAAATAAACAAATA
GGGGTTCCGCGCACATTTCCCCGAAAAGTGCCACCTAAATTGTAAGCGTTAATATTTTGTTAAAATTCGC
GTTAAATTTTTGTTAAATCAGCTCATTTTTTAACCAATAGGCCGAAATCGGCAAAATCCCTTATAAATCA
AAAGAATAGACCGAGATAGGGT
[37 nt withheld, positions 4293-4329]
AAAGAACGTGGACTCCAACGTCAAAGG
[49 nt withheld, positions 4357-4405]
T
[91 nt withheld, positions 4407-4497]
G
[124 nt withheld, positions 4499-4622]
CCCATTCGCCATTCAGGCTGCGCAACTGTTGGGAAGGGCGATCGGTGCGGGCCTCTTCGCTATTACGCCA
GTCGACCATAGCCAATTCAATATGGCGTATATGGACTCATGCCAATTCAATATGGTGGATCTGGACCTGT
GCCAATTCAATATGGCGTATATGGACTCGTGCCAATTCAATATGGTGGATCTGGACCCCAGCCAATTCAA
TATGGCGGACTTGGCACCATGCCAATTCAATATGGCGGACTTGGCACTGTGCCAACTGGGGAGGGGTCTA
CTTGGCACGGTGCCAAGTTTGAGGAGGGGTCTTGGCCCTGTGCCAAGTCCGCCATATTGAATTGGCATGG
TGCCAATAATGGCGGCCATATTGGCTATATGCCAGGATCAATATATAGGCAATATCCAATATGGCCCTAT
GCCAATATGGCTATTGGCCAGGTTCAATACTATGTATTGGCCCTATGCCATATAGTATTCCATATATGGG
TTTTCCTATTGACGTAGATAGCCCCTCCCAATGGGCGGTCCCATATACCATATATGGGGCTTCCTAATAC
CGCCCATAGCCACTCCCCCATTGACGTCAATGGTCTCTATATATGGTCTTTCCTATTGACGTCATATGGG
CGGTCCTATTGACGTATATGGCGCCTCCCCCATTGACGTCAATTACGGTAAATGGCCCGCCTGGCTCAAT
GCCCATTGACGTCAATAGGACCACCCACCATTGACGTCAATGGGATGGCTCATTGCCCATTCATATCCGT
TCTCACGCCCCCTATTGACGTCAATGACGGTAAATGGCCCACTTGGCAGTACATCAATATCTATTAATAG
TAACTTGGCAAGTACATTACTATTGGAAGGACGCCAGGGTACATTGGCAGTACTCCCATTGACGTCAATG
GCGGTAAATGGCCCGCGATGGCTGCCAAGTACATCCCCATTGACGTCAATGGGGAGGGGCAATGACGCAA
ATGGGCGTTCCATTGACGTAAATGGGCGGTAGGCGTGCCTAATGGGAGGTCTATATAAGCAATGCTCGTT
TAGGGAAC
Features (pLannotate 1.2.2; 17 found; start..end, strand, type, name):
     35..53      +  promoter       SP6 promoter: promoter for bacteriophage SP6 RNA polymerase
    108..132     +  protein_bind   attB1: mutant version of attB; recombination site for the Gateway® BP reaction BP Clonase™
    478..1179    +  CDS            Superfolder GFP: Superfolder GFP is a basic (constitutively fluorescent) green fluorescent protein published in 2005, derived from Aequorea victoria. It is reported to be a very rapidly-maturing weak dimer.
   1660..1684    -  protein_bind   attB2: mutant version of attB; recombination site for the Gateway® BP reaction BP Clonase™
   1707..1724    -  promoter       T7 promoter (fragment): promoter for bacteriophage T7 RNA polymerase
   1729..1863    -  polyA_signal   SV40 poly(A) signal: SV40 polyadenylation signal
   1976..1994    -  promoter       T3 promoter: promoter for bacteriophage T3 RNA polymerase
   2039..2055    -  protein_bind   lac operator: The lac repressor binds to the lac operator to inhibit transcription in E. coli. This inhibition can be relieved by adding lactose or isopropyl-β-D-thiogalactopyranoside (IPTG). lac repressor encoded by lacI
   2063..2093    -  promoter       lac promoter: promoter for the E. coli lac operon
   2108..2129    -  protein_bind   CAP binding site: CAP binding activates transcription in the presence of cAMP. E. coli catabolite activator protein
   2142..2234    -  CDS            lacI (fragment): lac repressor; lacI; The lac repressor binds to the lac operator to inhibit transcription in E. coli. This inhibition can be relieved by adding lactose or isopropyl-β-D-thiogalactopyranoside (IPTG).
   2417..3005    -  rep_origin     ori: high-copy-number ColE1/pMB1/pBR322/pUC origin of replication
   3176..4036    -  CDS            AmpR: β-lactamase; bla; confers resistance to ampicillin, carbenicillin, and related antibiotics
   4037..4141    -  promoter       AmpR promoter: bla
   4194..4622    -  rep_origin     f1 ori (sequence partly withheld): f1 bacteriophage origin of replication; arrow indicates direction of (+) strand synthesis
   4627..4693    -  CDS            lacZα (fragment): LacZα fragment of β-galactosidase; lacZ fragment
   4696..5680    +  promoter       CMV IE94 promoter: enhancer/promoter region of simian cytomegalovirus major immediate early transcription unit IE94
