>Addgene plasmid #107808 | pHBS1275 TDP43 RRM-GFP W385F | addgene full sequence | sequence record 207922 | Addgene NGS Result
CATTCTGCCTGGGGACGTCGGAGCAAGCTTGATTTAGGTGACACTATAGAATACAAGCTACTTGTTCTTT
TTGCAGGATCCCATCGATTCGAATTCAAGGATCAACAAGTTTGTACAAAAAAGCAGGCTGGCGCCGGTAC
CACCGGTGCCACCATGGGATCCATGTCTGAATATATTCGGGTAACCGAAGATGAGAACGATGAGCCCATT
GAAATACCATCGGAAGACGATGGGACGGTGCTGCTCTCCACGGTTACAGCCCAGTTTCCAGGGGCGTGTG
GGCTTCGCTACAGGAATCCAGTGTCTCAGTGTATGAGAGGTGTCCGGCTGGTAGAAGGAATTCTGCATGC
CCCAGATGCTGGCTGGGGAAATCTGGTGTATGTTGTCAACTATCCAAAAGATAACAAAAGAAAAATGGAT
GAGACAGATGCTTCATCAGCAGTGAAAGTGAAAAGAGCAGTCCAGAAAACATCCAGTAAAGGAGAGGAAC
TATTTACAGGTACTGTGCCTATCAAAGTCGAGCTGGACGGCGACGTAAACGGCCACAAGTTCAGCGTGCG
TGGCGAGGGCGAGGGCGATGCCACCGAGGGCAAGCTGACCCTGAAGTTCATCTGCACCACCGGCAAGCTG
CCGGTGCCGTGGCCGACCCTCGTGACCACCCTGACCTACGGCGTGCAGTGCTTCAGCCGCTACCCGGACC
ACATGAAGCGTCACGACTTCTTCAAGTCCGCCATGCCGGAAGGCTACGTCCAGGAGCGCACCATCGAGTT
CAAGGACGACGGCACCTACAAGACCCGCGCGGAGGTGAAGTTCGAGGGCGACACCCTGGTGAACCGCATC
GAGCTGAAGGGCAACGACTTCAAGGAGGACGGCAACATCCTGGGTCACAAGCTGGAGTACAACCACAACA
GCCACAACGTCCGTATCGAAGCCGACAAGCAGAAGAACGGCATCAAGGCTAACTTCAAGATCCGCCACAA
CGTTGAGGACGGCAGCCAGCAGGAAGCCGACCACAAACAGCAGAACACCCCGATCGGCGACGGCCCGGTG
CGCCTGCCGGACAACCACTATCTGAGCACCCAGACCACGCTGAGCAAAGACCCGAACGAGAAGCGCGATC
ACATGGTCCTGAAGGAGTTCGTGACGGCAGCCGGTATCACTAAAGGTGAAGATGAAAGTGGATCCAATGC
CGAACCTAAGCACAATAGCAATAGACAGTTAGAAAGAAGTGGAAGATTTGGTGGTAATCCAGGTGGCTTT
GGGAATCAGGGTGGATTTGGTAATAGCAGAGGGGGTGGAGCTGGTTTGGGAAACAATCAAGGTAGTAATA
TGGGTGGTGGGATGAACTTTGGTGCGTTCAGCATTAATCCAGCCATGATGGCTGCCGCCCAGGCAGCACT
ACAGAGCAGTTGGGGTATGATGGGCATGTTAGCCAGCCAGCAGAACCAGTCAGGCCCATCGGGTAATAAC
CAAAACCAAGGCAACATGCAGAGGGAGCCAAACCAGGCCTTCGGTTCTGGAAATAACTCTTATAGTGGCT
CTAATTCTGGTGCAGCAATTGGTTTTGGATCAGCATCCAATGCAGGGTCGGGCAGTGGTTTTAATGGAGG
CTTTGGCTCAAGCATGGATTCTAAGTCTTCTGGCTGGGGAATGTAGACCCAGCTTTCTTGTACAAAGTGG
TTGATCCTCTCGAGCCTCTAGAACTATAGTGAGTCGTATTACGTAGATCCAGACATGATAAGATACATTG
ATGAGTTTGGACAAACCACAACTAGAATGCAGTGAAAAAAATGCTTTATTTGTGAAATTTGTGATGCTAT
TGCTTTATTTGTAACCATTATAAGCTGCAATAAACAAGTTAACAACAACAATTGCATTCATTTTATGTTT
CAGGTTCAGGGGGAGGTGTGGGAGGTTTTTTAATTCGCGGCCGCGGCGCCAATGCATTGGGCCCGGTACC
CAGCTTTTGTTCCCTTTAGTGAGGGTTAATTGCGCGCTTGGCGTAATCATGGTCATAGCTGTTTCCTGTG
TGAAATTGTTATCCGCTCACAATTCCACACAACATACGAGCCGGGAGCATAAAGTGTAAAGCCTGGGGTG
CCTAATGAGTGAGCTAACTCACATTAATTGCGTTGCGCTCACTGCCCGCTTTCCAGTCGGGAAACCTGTC
GTGCCAGCTGCATTAATGAATCGGCCAACGCGCGGGGAGAGGCGGTTTGCGTATTGGGCGCTCTTCCGCT
TCCTCGCTCACTGACTCGCTGCGCTCGGTCGTTCGGCTGCGGCGAGCGGTATCAGCTCACTCAAAGGCGG
TAATACGGTTATCCACAGAATCAGGGGATAACGCAGGAAAGAACATGTGAGCAAAAGGCCAGCAAAAGGC
CAGGAACCGTAAAAAGGCCGCGTTGCTGGCGTTTTTCCATAGGCTCCGCCCCCCTGACGAGCATCACAAA
AATCGACGCTCAAGTCAGAGGTGGCGAAACCCGACAGGACTATAAAGATACCAGGCGTTTCCCCCTGGAA
GCTCCCTCGTGCGCTCTCCTGTTCCGACCCTGCCGCTTACCGGATACCTGTCCGCCTTTCTCCCTTCGGG
AAGCGTGGCGCTTTCTCATAGCTCACGCTGTAGGTATCTCAGTTCGGTGTAGGTCGTTCGCTCCAAGCTG
GGCTGTGTGCACGAACCCCCCGTTCAGCCCGACCGCTGCGCCTTATCCGGTAACTATCGTCTTGAGTCCA
ACCCGGTAAGACACGACTTATCGCCACTGGCAGCAGCCACTGGTAACAGGATTAGCAGAGCGAGGTATGT
AGGCGGTGCTACAGAGTTCTTGAAGTGGTGGCCTAACTACGGCTACACTAGAAGAACAGTATTTGGTATC
TGCGCTCTGCTGAAGCCAGTTACCTTCGGAAAAAGAGTTGGTAGCTCTTGATCCGGCAAACAAACCACCG
CTGGTAGCGGTGGTTTTTTTGTTTGCAAGCAGCAGATTACGCGCAGAAAAAAAGGATCTCAAGAAGATCC
TTTGATCTTTTCTACGGGGTCTGACGCTCAGTGGAACGAAAACTCACGTTAAGGGATTTTGGTCATGAGA
TTATCAAAAAGGATCTTCACCTAGATCCTTTTAAATTAAAAATGAAGTTTTAAATCAATCTAAAGTATAT
ATGAGTAAACTTGGTCTGACAGTTACCAATGCTTAATCAGTGAGGCACCTATCTCAGCGATCTGTCTATT
TCGTTCATCCATAGTTGCCTGACTCCCCGTCGTGTAGATAACTACGATACGGGAGGGCTTACCATCTGGC
CCCAGTGCTGCAATGATACCGCGAGACCCACGCTCACCGGCTCCAGATTTATCAGCAATAAACCAGCCAG
CCGGAAGGGCCGAGCGCAGAAGTGGTCCTGCAACTTTATCCGCCTCCATCCAGTCTATTAATTGTTGCCG
GGAAGCTAGAGTAAGTAGTTCGCCAGTTAATAGTTTGCGCAACGTTGTTGCCATTGCTACAGGCATCGTG
GTGTCACGCTCGTCGTTTGGTATGGCTTCATTCAGCTCCGGTTCCCAACGATCAAGGCGAGTTACATGAT
CCCCCATGTTGTGCAAAAAAGCGGTTAGCTCCTTCGGTCCTCCGATCGTTGTCAGAAGTAAGTTGGCCGC
AGTGTTATCACTCATGGTTATGGCAGCACTGCATAATTCTCTTACTGTCATGCCATCCGTAAGATGCTTT
TCTGTGACTGGTGAGTACTCAACCAAGTCATTCTGAGAATAGTGTATGCGGCGACCGAGTTGCTCTTGCC
CGGCGTCAATACGGGATAATACCGCGCCACATAGCAGAACTTTAAAAGTGCTCATCATTGGAAAACGTTC
TTCGGGGCGAAAACTCTCAAGGATCTTACCGCTGTTGAGATCCAGTTCGATGTAACCCACTCGTGCACCC
AACTGATCTTCAGCATCTTTTACTTTCACCAGCGTTTCTGGGTGAGCAAAAACAGGAAGGCAAAATGCCG
CAAAAAAGGGAATAAGGGCGACACGGAAATGTTGAATACTCATACTCTTCCTTTTTCAATATTATTGAAG
CATTTATCAGGGTTATTGTCTCATGAGCGGATACATATTTGAATGTATTTAGAAAAATAAACAAATAGGG
GTTCCGCGCACATTTCCCCGAAAAGTGCCACCTAAATTGTAAGCGTTAATATTTTGTTAAAATTCGCGTT
AAATTTTTGTTAAATCAGCTCATTTTTTAACCAATAGGCCGAAATCGGCAAAATCCCTTATAAATCAAAA
GAATAGACCGAGATAGGGT
[37 nt withheld, positions 4290-4326]
AAAGAACGTGGACTCCAACGTCAAAGG
[49 nt withheld, positions 4354-4402]
T
[91 nt withheld, positions 4404-4494]
G
[124 nt withheld, positions 4496-4619]
CCCATTCGCCATTCAGGCTGCGCAACTGTTGGGAAGGGCGATCGGTGCGGGCCTCTTCGCTATTACGCCA
GTCGACCGCCAATTCAATATGGCGTATATGGACTCATGCCAATTCAATATGGTGGATCTGGACCTGTGCC
AATTCAATATGGCGTATATGGACTCGTGCCAATTCAATATGGTGGATCTGGACCCCAGCCAATTCAATAT
GGCGGACTTGGCACCATGCCAATTCAATATGGCGGACCTGGCACTGTGCCAACTGGGGAGGGGTCTACTT
GGCACGGTGCCAAGTTTGAGGAGGGGTCTTGGCCCTGTGCCAAGTCCGCCATATTGAATTGGCATGGTGC
CAATAATGGCGGCCATATTGGCTATATGCCAGGATCAATATATAGGCAATATCCAATATGGCCCTATGCC
AATATGGCTATTGGCCAGGTTCAATACTATGTATTGGCCCTATGCCATATAGTATTCCATATATGGGTTT
TCCTATTGACGTAGATAGCCCCTCCCAATGGGCGGTCCCATATACCATATATGGGGCTTCCTAATACCGC
CCATAGCCACTCCCCCATTGACGTCAATGGTCTCTATATATGGTCTTTCCTATTGACGTCATATGGGCGG
TCCTATTGACGTATATGGCGCCTCCCCCATTGACGTCAATTACGGTAAATGGCCCGCCTGGCTCAATGCC
CATTGACGTCAATAGGACCACCCACCATTGACGTCAATGGGATGGCTCATTGCCCATTCATATCCGTTCT
CACGCCCCCTATTGACGTCAATGACGGTAAATGGCCCACTTGGCAGTACATCAATATCTATTAATAGTAA
CTTGGCAAGTACATTACTATTGGAAGTACGCCAGGGTACATTGGCAGTACTCCCATTGACGTCAATGGCG
GTAAATGGCCCGCGATGGCTGCCAAGTACATCCCCATTGACGTCAATGGGGAGGGGCAATGACGCAAATG
GGCGTTCCATTGACGTAAATGGGCGGTAGGCGTGCCTAATGGGAGGTCTATATAAGCAATGCTCGTTTAG
GGAACCGC
Features (pLannotate 1.2.2; 17 found; start..end, strand, type, name):
     32..50      +  promoter       SP6 promoter: promoter for bacteriophage SP6 RNA polymerase
    105..129     +  protein_bind   attB1: mutant version of attB; recombination site for the Gateway® BP reaction BP Clonase™
    475..1176    +  CDS            Superfolder GFP: Superfolder GFP is a basic (constitutively fluorescent) green fluorescent protein published in 2005, derived from Aequorea victoria. It is reported to be a very rapidly-maturing weak dimer.
   1657..1681    -  protein_bind   attB2: mutant version of attB; recombination site for the Gateway® BP reaction BP Clonase™
   1704..1721    -  promoter       T7 promoter (fragment): promoter for bacteriophage T7 RNA polymerase
   1726..1860    -  polyA_signal   SV40 poly(A) signal: SV40 polyadenylation signal
   1973..1991    -  promoter       T3 promoter: promoter for bacteriophage T3 RNA polymerase
   2036..2052    -  protein_bind   lac operator: The lac repressor binds to the lac operator to inhibit transcription in E. coli. This inhibition can be relieved by adding lactose or isopropyl-β-D-thiogalactopyranoside (IPTG). lac repressor encoded by lacI
   2060..2090    -  promoter       lac promoter: promoter for the E. coli lac operon
   2105..2126    -  protein_bind   CAP binding site: CAP binding activates transcription in the presence of cAMP. E. coli catabolite activator protein
   2139..2231    -  CDS            lacI (fragment): lac repressor; lacI; The lac repressor binds to the lac operator to inhibit transcription in E. coli. This inhibition can be relieved by adding lactose or isopropyl-β-D-thiogalactopyranoside (IPTG).
   2414..3002    -  rep_origin     ori: high-copy-number ColE1/pMB1/pBR322/pUC origin of replication
   3173..4033    -  CDS            AmpR: β-lactamase; bla; confers resistance to ampicillin, carbenicillin, and related antibiotics
   4034..4138    -  promoter       AmpR promoter: bla
   4191..4619    -  rep_origin     f1 ori (sequence partly withheld): f1 bacteriophage origin of replication; arrow indicates direction of (+) strand synthesis
   4624..4690    -  CDS            lacZα (fragment): LacZα fragment of β-galactosidase; lacZ fragment
   4697..5674    +  promoter       CMV IE94 promoter: enhancer/promoter region of simian cytomegalovirus major immediate early transcription unit IE94
