[The description below was written by a language model from this plasmid's Addgene catalogue record and pLannotate feature annotations shown in this document.]
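Description:
pHBS1275 TDP43 RRM-GFP W385F is a mammalian expression plasmid built on the pCS2-Dest backbone, carrying a mutant form of human TARDBP (TDP-43) designed as a liquid-liquid phase separation (LLPS) reporter. It is a high-copy plasmid that replicates in E. coli from a ColE1/pUC-type origin and is selected with ampicillin through the β-lactamase gene. An f1 origin and remnants of lac elements (lac promoter/operator, lacZα and lacI fragments) are also present as backbone carry-over.

The expression cassette is driven by the simian CMV IE94 enhancer/promoter, which runs across the numbering origin of the circular map into an SP6 promoter. The insert follows, flanked by attB1 and attB2 Gateway sites, and the cassette ends with an SV40 polyadenylation signal. SP6 would also allow in vitro transcription of sense RNA, while T7 (fragment) and T3 promoters lie downstream in the opposite orientation. Within the attB-flanked region, the only annotated coding feature is superfolder GFP, with several hundred unannotated bases on either side. These presumably hold the TDP-43-derived segments, and the name suggests that GFP stands in for the RNA recognition motifs, but the record does not spell out this architecture. The W385F substitution is listed as a mutation in the LLPS reporter, and the insert was assembled by Gibson cloning.

The stated purpose is to test how sequence affects TDP-43 droplet properties, with the GFP fluorescence presumably allowing droplets to be seen in transfected cells. The depositor and sequencing-derived records differ by only three nucleotides in length and show the same feature layout.
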