Addgene plasmid #107808: pHBS1275 TDP43 RRM-GFP W385F
Purpose: To test the effect of sequence on TDP43 droplet properties
Depositing lab: Rajat Rohatgi. Depositing organization: Stanford University.
Backbone
  Vector backbone: pCS2-Dest
  Vector type: Mammalian Expression
Growth in bacteria
  Bacterial resistance: Ampicillin, 100 μg/mL
  Growth temperature: 37°C
  Growth strain: DH5alpha
  Copy number: High Copy
Gene/Insert
  Gene/Insert name: TARDBP mutant
  Species: H. sapiens (human)
  Mutation: W385F mutation in LLPS reporter
  Entrez Gene: TARDBP (a.k.a. ALS10, TDP-43)
  Cloning method: Gibson Cloning
Terms and licenses: Academic/Nonprofit Terms; Industry Terms: Not Available to Industry
How to cite: pHBS1275 TDP43 RRM-GFP W385F was a gift from Rajat Rohatgi (Addgene plasmid # 107808 ; http://n2t.net/addgene:107808 ; RRID:Addgene_107808)
